Addgene plasmid #140678: pJ2039
Purpose: NOT gate with sg-3
Depositing lab: Yolanda Schaerli. Depositing organization: Universite de Lausanne (UNIL). Publication: Multistable and dynamic CRISPRi-based synthetic circuits. Santos-Moreno J, Tasiudi E, Stelling J, Schaerli Y. Nat Commun. 2020 Jun 2;11(1):2746. doi: 10.1038/s41467-020-16574-1. PubMed 32488086.
Backbone
  Vector backbone: pCOLA
  Vector type: Bacterial Expression, Synthetic Biology
Growth in bacteria
  Bacterial resistance: Kanamycin, 50 μg/mL
  Growth temperature: 37°C
  Growth strain: DH5alpha
  Copy number: High Copy
Gene/Insert
  Gene/Insert name: NOT gate with sg-3
Terms and licenses: Academic/Nonprofit Terms; Industry Terms: Not Available to Industry
Depositor comments: GenBank file with original annotations can be downloaded from the "Resource Information" section. Please note that, in addition, plasmid pJ1996_v2 is needed for the circuit encoded on this plasmid to operate as designed.
How to cite: pJ2039 was a gift from Yolanda Schaerli (Addgene plasmid # 140678 ; http://n2t.net/addgene:140678 ; RRID:Addgene_140678)
