[The description below was written by a language model from this plasmid's Addgene catalogue record and pLannotate feature annotations shown in this document.]
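Description:
pJ2039 is a bacterial expression plasmid for synthetic biology, built on the pCOLA backbone and carrying a CRISPR interference-based NOT gate that uses the guide RNA designated sg-3. It replicates in E. coli from the ColA origin, which is compatible with other common origins so that it can coexist with additional plasmids, and it is selected with kanamycin through an aminoglycoside phosphotransferase (KanR) gene driven by the bla promoter. The record lists it as high copy.

The annotated sequence (about 7.5 kb) shows an araC gene transcribed divergently from the araBAD promoter, giving L-arabinose-inducible input. Downstream of this promoter lies a fragment matching the S. pyogenes tracrRNA, consistent with a single guide RNA scaffold, followed by a T7 gene 10 RBS and an mKO2 orange fluorescent protein reading frame directly adjoined to a marA-derived segment. A second unit contains a fragment of the constitutive J23119 promoter, an RBS and superfolder GFP. A third RBS precedes a repA fragment contiguous with the far-red protein mNeptune, followed by rrnB T1 and T2 terminators. The roles of the marA and repA segments are not stated; they may be fusion tags on the reporters, for example degradation tags. The table does not annotate the sgRNA target site or the promoter of the mNeptune unit, so exactly which reporter is repressed by sg-3 is not explicit. The layout nevertheless suggests that arabinose induces the guide, with mKO2 reporting the input, while a constitutively expressed reporter serves as the inverted output.

No dCas9 gene is annotated here. The depositor notes that a companion plasmid, pJ1996_v2, is required for the circuit to operate as designed.
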