Features (pLannotate 1.2.2; 19 found; start..end, strand, type, name):
     26..310     +  promoter       araBAD promoter: araBAD; promoter of the L-arabinose operon of E. coli; the araC regulatory gene is transcribed in the opposite direction (Guzman et al., 1995)
    429..496     +  misc_RNA       tracrRNA (fragment): trans-activating CRISPR RNA for the Streptococcus pyogenes CRISPR/Cas9 system
    607..629     +  RBS            RBS: efficient ribosome binding site from bacteriophage T7 gene 10 (Olins and Rangwala, 1989)
    637..1290    +  CDS            mKO2: mKO2 is a basic (constitutively fluorescent) orange fluorescent protein published in 2008, derived from Verrillofungia concinna. It has moderate acid sensitivity.
   1291..1671    +  CDS            marA: MARA_ECOLI - Experimental evidence at protein level: Swiss-Prot protein existence level 1. May be a transcriptional activator of genes involved in the multiple antibiotic resistance (Mar) phenotype. It can also activate genes such as sodA, zwf and micF. From Escherichia coli (strain K12).
   2010..2034    +  promoter       J23119(SpeI) promoter (fragment): bacterial promoter (Registry of Standard Biological Parts BBa J23119) modified to end with an SpeI site
   2218..2240    +  RBS            RBS: efficient ribosome binding site from bacteriophage T7 gene 10 (Olins and Rangwala, 1989)
   2248..2961    +  CDS            Superfolder GFP: Superfolder GFP is a basic (constitutively fluorescent) green fluorescent protein published in 2005, derived from Aequorea victoria. It is reported to be a very rapidly-maturing weak dimer.
   3405..3427    +  RBS            RBS: efficient ribosome binding site from bacteriophage T7 gene 10 (Olins and Rangwala, 1989)
   3435..3644    +  CDS            repA (fragment): REP5_ECOLX - Experimental evidence at protein level: Swiss-Prot protein existence level 1. RepA is essential for origin function, autoregulates its own synthesis from the promoter, and, when overproduced, blocks origin function. From Escherichia coli.
   3645..4361    +  CDS            mNeptune: mNeptune is a basic (constitutively fluorescent) far red fluorescent protein published in 2009, derived from Entacmaea quadricolor. It is reported to be a rapidly-maturing monomer with moderate acid sensitivity.
   4529..4562    +  terminator     rrnB T1 terminator (fragment): Escherichia coli rrnB; transcription terminator T1 from the E. coli rrnB gene
   4654..4681    +  terminator     rrnB T2 terminator: transcription terminator T2 from the E. coli rrnB gene
   4803..4860    +  promoter       AmpR promoter (fragment): bla
   4869..5684    -  CDS            KanR: aminoglycoside phosphotransferase; aph(3')-Ia; confers resistance to kanamycin in bacteria or G418 (Geneticin®) in eukaryotes
   5685..5776    -  promoter       AmpR promoter: bla
   5794..6429    -  rep_origin     ColA ori: Plasmids containing the ColA origin of replication can be propagated in E. coli cells that contain additional plasmids with compatible origins.
   6514..6554    -  CDS            TcR (fragment): tetracycline efflux protein; tet; confers resistance to tetracycline
   6580..7458    -  CDS            araC: L-arabinose regulatory protein; araC
>Addgene plasmid #140678 | pJ2039 | addgene full sequence | sequence record 305159 | Addgene NGS Result
CTTTTCATACTCCCGCCATTCAGAGAAGAAACCAATTGTCCATATTGCATCAGACATTGCCGTCACTGCG
TCTTTTACTGGCTCTTCTCGCTAACCAAACCGGTAACCCCGCTTATTAAAAGCATTCTGTAACAAAGCGG
GACCAAAGCCATGACAAAAACGCGTAACAAAAGTGTCTATAATCACGGCAGAAAAGTCCACATTGATTAT
TTGCACGGCGTCACACTTTGCTATGCCATAGCATTTTTATCCATAAGATTAGCGGTTCCTACCTGACGCT
TTTTATCGCAACTCTCTACTGTTTCTCCATACCGAATTCATAGGATAGATTCTGGAAACTTTACCGTCCG
AGCTCCAGCCTGCGGTCCGGGTTCACTGCCGTATAGGCAGTGACTGAGCTAGTGTACTCTGTTTCAGAGC
TATGCTGGAAACAGCATAGCAAGTTGAAATAAGGCTAGTCCGTTATCAACTTGAAAAAGTGGCACCGAGT
CGGTGCGTTCACTGCCGTATAGGCAGTCGCTGGGACGCCCGCTCGAGCAATAAACAGTTGATAGGGCTTC
TCCGTTACAGCCTGCGGTCCGGGTTCACTGCCGTATAGGCAGTAATTTTGTTTAACTTTAAGAAGGAGAT
ATACATATGGTTTCGGTTATCAAACCAGAGATGAAAATGCGTTACTATATGGATGGTTCAGTAAATGGTC
ACGAATTTACTATTGAGGGCGAGGGTACGGGACGCCCATACGAGGGGCACCAGGAAATGACTTTACGCGT
CACAATGGCTGAAGGCGGGCCTATGCCGTTTGCGTTCGATCTTGTTAGTCATGTCTTTTGTTACGGTCAC
CGTGTATTTACTAAATACCCCGAGGAAATTCCAGACTATTTCAAACAAGCCTTCCCGGAAGGTTTGTCTT
GGGAGCGCAGTTTAGAGTTTGAAGACGGTGGCTCGGCCAGCGTGTCAGCTCATATTAGTCTTCGCGGCAA
TACATTTTATCACAAGTCAAAGTTCACCGGCGTGAACTTCCCCGCAGACGGCCCAATCATGCAGAATCAA
AGTGTTGATTGGGAACCGTCCACAGAGAAGATTACAGCTTCCGATGGAGTCTTAAAGGGCGATGTAACCA
TGTACTTAAAATTAGAAGGGGGAGGGAACCATAAATGTCAGATGAAGACTACCTATAAGGCCGCAAAAGA
GATTCTTGAAATGCCCGGAGACCACTACATTGGGCATCGTTTGGTCCGTAAGACAGAAGGAAATATTACT
GAACAGGTCGAAGACGCTGTGGCACACAGCATGTCCCGCCGTAATACTGACGCCATCACAATCCACAGCA
TCCTGGATTGGATTGAAGACAACTTGGAGTCGCCGTTGAGTTTAGAAAAAGTTAGTGAACGTAGTGGTTA
CTCAAAGTGGCACCTTCAGCGCATGTTTAAGAAGGAAACGGGTCATTCATTGGGTCAATATATTCGTTCT
CGCAAGATGACTGAAATTGCCCAGAAATTGAAAGAGTCTAATGAACCTATTTTGTACCTGGCGGAGCGTT
ACGGCTTTGAAAGTCAGCAAACCCTTACACGTACCTTCAAGAATTACTTTGACGTTCCACCACACAAATA
TCGTATGACCAACATGCAGGGTGAGTCACGTTTTTTGCATCCGTTGAATCATTACAATTCCTAATAATCG
CTGGGACGCCCGCCATGGTTCAGCCAAAAAACTTAAGACCGCCGGTCTTGTCCACTACCTTGCAGTAATG
CGGTGGACAGGATCGGCGGTTTTCTTTTCTCTTCTCAATTCTTCTGACCTGTAACGAATAATAGATAGTA
AAGTAGTCTCCGATTGAGTTTTCTCTGCCGAGTCCCACCCAGTTCTGTGATTTCAGTAAGTTGGTAATTG
ATACACTGTTGCGAGAACTGCTGCCTGGTAGTAGATAGGTTGTTATTGAGTAAGAAGGTAAAGTGAACGA
AATCCCTGAAACTGAGACTGTAGAAAATAAGCTTCAGCCTGCGGTCCGGTTGACAGCTAGCTCAGTCCTA
GGTACTGTGCTAGCTCGCTGGGACGCCCGGGGACTACACTTACGAAACTATTGATTGCTCAGCCTGCGGT
CCGGCCAAGAGTACACTAGCTCAGTCATCGCTGGGACGCCCGGGATCCAAGAGATTTCTACACGATTGAG
CACTGTCTCAGCCTGCGGTCCGGGTTCACTGCCGTATAGGCAGTAATTTTGTTTAACTTTAAGAAGGAGA
TATACATATGCGTAAAGGCGAAGAACTGTTTACCGGTGTGGTTCCGATTCTGGTGGAACTGGACGGCGAT
GTTAATGGTCATAAATTCAGTGTTCGCGGCGAAGGTGAAGGCGATGCGACGAACGGCAAACTGACCCTGA
AATTTATCTGCACCACGGGTAAACTGCCGGTCCCGTGGCCGACGCTGGTGACCACGCTGACCTATGGCGT
TCAATGTTTTGCGCGTTACCCGGATCACATGAAACAGCACGACTTTTTCAAATCGGCCATGCCGGAAGGC
TATGTGCAGGAACGTACGATTAGCTTTAAAGACGATGGTACGTATAAAACCCGCGCGGAAGTGAAATTCG
AAGGCGATACCCTGGTTAACCGTATCGAACTGAAAGGTATCGATTTCAAAGAAGACGGCAATATTCTGGG
TCATAAACTGGAATATAACTTCAATTCCCACAACGTGTACATCACCGCGGATAAACAGAAAAACGGCATT
AAAGCCAATTTCAAAATCCGCCATAATGTGGAAGATGGTAGCGTTCAGCTGGCCGACCACTATCAGCAAA
ACACGCCGATTGGTGATGGCCCGGTCCTGCTGCCGGACAATCACTACCTGAGTACCCAGTCCGTGCTGTC
AAAAGATCCGAACGAAAAACGTGACCACATGGTCCTGCTGGAATTTGTGACGGCTGCGGGTATCACCCAC
GGCATGGACGAACTGTATAAAATGTCCCGCCGTAATACTGACGCCATCACAATCCACAGCATCCTGGATT
GGATTGAAGACTAATAATCGCTGGGACGCCCGCCTGCAGGCTCGGTACCAAATTCCAGAAAAGAGGCCTC
CCGAAAGGGGGGCCTTTTTTCGTTTTGGTCCTAATAGATAAAGGATAGGTCTGGTAGTGTTGTTCGTTCT
CGCAGGTAAATCAATAATACTCAGCAGTTCCGTAGACTTTTCAGTGGGACAGGGTAGCGATAACAGATAG
ATTGTAATAAGACACAGTAGGTGCTCGTAGTTGCGTGAAGAGAACCGCTCAGGAAATCCAGTCAGAAGTA
TTGGTAATCGTTGAAAACTCAGTCGACGCACTTACTGAAGACGTCCTATTACACTCGTCGTTGGAAACTG
AAGATCAGCCTGCGGTCCGGGTTCACTGCCGTATAGGCAGTAATTTTGTTTAACTTTAAGAAGGAGATAT
ACATATGAATCAGTCATTCATCTCGGACATCTTATATGCCGACATCGAATCGAAGGCTAAGGAACTTACA
GTCAATTCCAACAATACTGTCCAGCCGGTCGCGCTTATGCGCTTAGGAGTTTTCGTTCCCAAACCTTCCA
AGAGCAAAGGAGAAAGTAAGGAAATTGACGCCACCAAAGCCTTCTCTCAACTGGAGATTGCTAAAGCAGA
GGGCATGGTTAGTAAAGGAGAAGAAAATAACATGGCACTGATTAAGGAGAACATGCACATGAAGCTGTAC
ATGGAGGGCACCGTGAACAACCACCACTTCAAGTGCACATCCGAGGGCGAAGGCAAGCCCTACGAGGGCA
CCCAGACCATGAGAATCAAGGCCGTCGAGGGCGGCCCTCTCCCCTTCGCCTTCGACATCCTGGCTACCAG
CTTCATGTACGGCAGCAAAACCTTCATCAACCACACCCAGGGCATCCCCGACTTCTTTAAGCAGTCCTTC
CCTGAGGGCTTCACATGGGAGAGAGTCACCACATACGAAGACGGGGGCGTGCTGACCGCTACCCAGGACA
CCAGCCTCCAGGACGGCTGCCTCATCTACAACGTCAAGATCAGAGGGGTGAACTTCCCATCCAACGGCCC
TGTGATGCAGAAGAAAACACTCGGCTGGGAGGCCTCCACCGAGACCCTGTACCCCGCTGACGGCGGCCTG
GAAGGCAGAGCCGACATGGCCCTGAAGCTCGTGGGCGGGGGCCACCTGATCTGCAACTTGAAGACCACAT
ACAGATCCAAGAAACCCGCTAAGAACCTCAAGATGCCCGGCGTCTACTATGTGGACAGAAGACTGGAAAG
AATCAAGGAGGCCGACAAAGAGACCTACGTCGAGCAGCACGAGGTGGCTGTGGCCAGATACTGCGACCTC
CCTAGCAAACTGGGGCACAGAGTCTAATAATCGCTGGGACGCCCGGCGGCCGCGGAAACACAGAAAAAAG
CCCGCACCTGACAGTGCGGGCTTTTTTTTTCGACCAAAGGTAGCGAACGACGAGTCACTGTTGAGGATAA
ATACTTTCTCTACTAGGCGCCTGTTACACAGGTCCTCAGCGGCGCGCCTTTGTCGGTGAACGCTCTCCTG
AGTAGGACAAATCCGCCGGGAGCGGATTTGAACGTTGTGAAGCAACGGCCCGGAGGGTGGCGGGCAGGAC
GCCCGCCATAAACTGCCAGGCATCAAACTAAGCAGAAGGCCATCCTGACGGATGGCCTTTTTGCGTTTCA
GATCTACCGGTAAACCAGCAATAGACATAAGCGGCTATTTAACGACCCTGCCCTGAACCGACGACAAGCT
GACGACCGGGTCTCCGCAAGTGGCACTTTTCGGGGAAATGTGCGCGGAACCCCTATTTGTTTATTTTTCT
AAATACATTCAAATATGTATCCGCTCATGAATTAATTCTTAGAAAAACTCATCGAGCATCAAATGAAACT
GCAATTTATTCATATCAGGATTATCAATACCATATTTTTGAAAAAGCCGTTTCTGTAATGAAGGAGAAAA
CTCACCGAGGCAGTTCCATAGGATGGCAAGATCCTGGTATCGGTCTGCGATTCCGACTCGTCCAACATCA
ATACAACCTATTAATTTCCCCTCGTCAAAAATAAGGTTATCAAGTGAGAAATCACCATGAGTGACGACTG
AATCCGGTGAGAATGGCAAAAGTTTATGCATTTCTTTCCAGACTTGTTCAACAGGCCAGCCATTACGCTC
GTCATCAAAATCACTCGCATCAACCAAACCGTTATTCATTCGTGATTGCGCCTGAGCGAGACGAAATACG
CGGTCGCTGTTAAAAGGACAATTACAAACAGGAATCGAATGCAACCGGCGCAGGAACACTGCCAGCGCAT
CAACAATATTTTCACCTGAATCAGGATATTCTTCTAATACCTGGAATGCTGTTTTCCCGGGGATCGCAGT
GGTGAGTAACCATGCATCATCAGGAGTACGGATAAAATGCTTGATGGTCGGAAGAGGCATAAATTCCGTC
AGCCAGTTTAGTCTGACCATCTCATCTGTAACATCATTGGCAACGCTACCTTTGCCATGTTTCAGAAACA
ACTCTGGCGCATCGGGCTTCCCATACAATCGATAGATTGTCGCACCTGATTGCCCGACATTATCGCGAGC
CCATTTATACCCATATAAATCAGCATCCATGTTGGAATTTAATCGCGGCCTAGAGCAAGACGTTTCCCGT
TGAATATGGCTCATACTCTTCCTTTTTCAATATTATTGAAGCATTTATCAGGGTTATTGTCTCATGAGCG
GATACATATTTGAATGTATTTAGAAAAATAAACAAATAGGCATGCTAGCGCAGAAACGTCCTAGAAGATG
CCAGGAGGATACTTAGCAGAGAGACAATAAGGCCGGAGCGAAGCCGTTTTTCCATAGGCTCCGCCCCCCT
GACGAACATCACGAAATCTGACGCTCAAATCAGTGGTGGCGAAACCCGACAGGACTATAAAGATACCAGG
CGTTTCCCCCTGATGGCTCCCTCTTGCGCTCTCCTGTTCCCGTCCTGCGGCGTCCGTGTTGTGGTGGAGG
CTTTACCCAAATCACCACGTCCCGTTCCGTGTAGACAGTTCGCTCCAAGCTGGGCTGTGTGCAAGAACCC
CCCGTTCAGCCCGACTGCTGCGCCTTATCCGGTAACTATCATCTTGAGTCCAACCCGGAAAGACACGACA
AAACGCCACTGGCAGCAGCCATTGGTAACTGAGAATTAGTGGATTTAGATATCGAGAGTCTTGAAGTGGT
GGCCTAACAGAGGCTACACTGAAAGGACAGTATTTGGTATCTGCGCTCCACTAAAGCCAGTTACCAGGTT
AAGCAGTTCCCCAACTGACTTAACCTTCGATCAAACCGCCTCCCCAGGCGGTTTTTTCGTTTACAGAGCA
GGAGATTACGACGATCGTAAAAGGATCTCAAGAAGATCCTTTACGGATTCCCGACACCATCACTCTAGAT
TTCAGTGCAATTTATCTCTTCAAATGTAGCACCTGAAGTCAGCCCCATACGATATAAGTTGTAATTCTCA
TGTTAGTCATGCCCCGCGCCCACCGGAAGGAGCTGACTGGGTTGCTCCTAGGGTCTGATTCGTTACCAAT
TATGACAACTTGACGGCTACATCATTCACTTTTTCTTCACAACCGGCACGGAACTCGCTCGGGCTGGCCC
CGGTGCATTTTTTAAATACCCGCGAGAAATAGAGTTGATCGTCAAAACCAACATTGCGACCGACGGTGGC
GATAGGCATCCGGGTGGTGCTCAAAAGCAGCTTCGCCTGGCTGATACGTTGGTCCTCGCGCCAGCTTAAG
ACGCTAATCCCTAACTGCTGGCGGAAAAGATGTGACAGACGCGACGGCGACAAGCAAACATGCTGTGCGA
CGCTGGCGATATCAAAATTGCTGTCTGCCAGGTGATCGCTGATGTACTGACAAGCCTCGCGTACCCGATT
ATCCATCGGTGGATGGAGCGACTCGTTAATCGCTTCCATGCGCCGCAGTAACAATTGCTCAAGCAGATTT
ATCGCCAGCAGCTCCGAATAGCGCCCTTCCCCTTGCCCGGCGTTAATGATTTGCCCAAACAGGTCGCTGA
AATGCGGCTGGTGCGCTTCATCCGGGCGAAAGAACCCCGTATTGGCAAATATTGACGGCCAGTTAAGCCA
TTCATGCCAGTAGGCGCGCGGACGAAAGTAAACCCACTGGTGATACCATTCGCGAGCCTCCGGATGACGA
CCGTAGTGATGAATCTCTCCTGGCGGGAACAGCAAAATATCACCCGGTCGGCAAACAAATTCTCGTCCCT
GATTTTTCACCACCCCCTGACCGCGAATGGTGAGATTGAGAATATAACCTTTCATTCCCAGCGGTCGGTC
GATAAAAAAATCGAGATAACCGTTGGCCTCAATCGGCGTTAAACCCGCCACCAGATGGGCATTAAACGAG
TATCCCGGCAGCAGGGGATCATTTTGCGCTTCAGCCATA
